Addgene plasmid #39607: KHBD00504
Depositing lab: Bart Deplancke. Depositing organization: Swiss Federal Institute of Technology (EPFL). Publication: Automated protein-DNA interaction screening of Drosophila regulatory elements. Korneel Hens, Jean-Daniel Feuz, Alina Isakova, Antonina Lagovitina, Andreas Massouras, Julien Bryois, Patrick Callaerts, Susan E. Celniker, Bart Deplancke. Nat Methods. 2011 Oct 30;8(12):1065-70. 10.1038/nmeth.1763 PubMed 22037703.
Backbone
  Vector backbone: pDONR221
  Backbone manufacturer: Invitrogen
  Backbone size w/o insert (bp): 2536
  Vector type: Gateway DONR vector
Growth in bacteria
  Bacterial resistance: Kanamycin, 50 μg/mL
  Growth temperature: 37°C
  Growth strain: DH5alpha
  Copy number: High Copy
Gene/Insert
  Gene/Insert name: CG11798 (alt names: FBgn0015371; chn; charlatan)
  Species: D. melanogaster (fly)
  Insert size (bp): 3324
  Entrez Gene: chn (a.k.a. Dmel_CG11798, CG11798, Chn, Dmel\CG11798, EPIL#6, EPIL6, anon-EST:Liang-1.13, clone 1.13, l(2)02064, l(2)k04218, taco)
  Promoter: none
  Cloning method: Gateway Cloning
  Sequencing primers: 5′ M13-F20; 3′ M13R
Terms and licenses: Academic/Nonprofit Terms; Industry Terms: Not Available to Industry
Depositor comments: Please note that the ORFs in this collection were cloned open-ended (without a stop codon).
How to cite: KHBD00504 was a gift from Bart Deplancke (Addgene plasmid # 39607 ; http://n2t.net/addgene:39607 ; RRID:Addgene_39607)
