[The description below was written by a language model from this plasmid's Addgene catalogue record.]
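Description:
KHBD00504 is a Gateway entry clone built on the pDONR221 donor vector backbone, carrying the open reading frame of the Drosophila melanogaster gene CG11798, better known as charlatan (chn). The insert is recorded as 3324 bp in a backbone of about 2.5 kb without insert. The plasmid is maintained as a high-copy construct in standard E. coli cloning strains under kanamycin selection. No feature table accompanies the record, so the exact arrangement of elements is not documented. In a clone of this type made by Gateway recombination, the ORF would normally be flanked by attL recombination sites, replacing the counter-selectable cassette of the empty donor vector. The M13 forward and reverse primer sites listed for sequencing lie on either side of the insert.

The record states that there is no promoter driving the insert, which fits its role as a shuttle clone rather than an expression construct. The ORF is meant to be moved by LR recombination into destination vectors that supply the promoter, tags and host-specific elements. The depositor notes that ORFs in this collection were cloned open-ended, without a stop codon. This allows in-frame C-terminal fusions after transfer, and it also means that a destination vector must provide the termination codon. The clone belongs to a collection associated with work on automated screening of protein–DNA interactions at Drosophila regulatory elements. That context suggests its intended use as a source of the chn coding sequence for making fusion constructs in such assays, although the record does not specify particular destination vectors.
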