>Addgene plasmid #39607 | KHBD00504 | depositor partial sequence | sequence record 50047 | KHBD00504 sequence 3324 bps
ATGGCCACACTAATACCAGTGAACGGCGGCCATCCAGCAGCGAGCGGACAATCCTCCAATGTGGAGGCGA
CATATGAAGATATGTTCAAGGAAATCACACGCAAATTGTACGGCGAGGAGACCGGAAACGGTTTGCATAC
GCTCGGCACGCCGGTGGCGCAAGTGGCCACCAGCGGGCCAACAGCGGTGCCCGAGGGCGAGCAGCGCTCC
TTTACAAATCTGCAACAACTCGATCGCTCGGCAGCGCCCAGCATTGAATACGAGTCCAGTGCGGCCGGTG
CCTCTGGCAACAACGTGGCCACCACCCAGGCCAATGTAATCCAGCAACAACAACAGCAGCAACAGCAAGC
GGAGTCGGGCAACTCCGTGGTGGTGACGGCCAGCAGTGGGGCGACTGTGGTGCCGGCACCCAGTGTAGCG
GCCGTTGGTGGCTTCAAGTCCGAGGATCATCTGAGCACTGCCTTCGGGCTGGCAGCCCTGATGCAGAACG
GTTTCGCAGCCGGCCAGGCGGGTCTGCTGAAAGCCGGCGAGCAGCAACAGCGCTGGGCTCAGGACGGATC
TGGTCTGGTGGCGGCCGCAGCGGCGGAACCACAACTCGTGCAGTGGACCACGGGCGGAAAGCTCCAGAGC
TACGCTCATGTCAACCAACAGCAGCAGCAGCAACAACAGCCGCATCAGAGCACACCCAAGTCCAAAAAAC
ACCGTCAGGAGCATGCGGCTGAATTGATCTACGCCAGCCCCTCCACATCGGCCAATGCGGCCCAAAATCT
GGCCCAATCCACACCCACCTCAGCGCCCAGCAACAGCAGTGGCGGCAGCACCAGCTCCTCCGGCGGAGGA
GGCGGTCGGAAGAAGGCCGCCCAAGCGGCTGCAGCTGCCGCTGCGGCGAATGGAGTGCACATCCAGAAGC
GTTACGCCTGTACGCACTGTCCATACTCGACGGACCGGCGGGATCTGTACACCCGACATGAAAACATCCA
CAAGGACGAGAAGCCCTTCCAGTGCTATGCCTGCCTCAAGCAGTTCAACCGAGCCGATCATGTCAAGAAG
CACTTCCTGCGCATGCACCGCGAGCTGCAGTACGACATTAACAAGACCCGGCGACATGTCTCCGCTGGCA
GTGGTTCCTCGGGCAGCGGGTCCTCTGGAAGCGGTTCTCATCACTCCGGCGGCCGTGGAAATGTGACCAT
TAACTCGGCGGGCGTGAACATAGACAATGCCTTTTTGGAGGCCCAACGACATCCCACCTCGAGCAGTATG
AGCATTGTGGAGACCATCGAGGCAGTGGCTTCGGCAACCGACATGCCGCTGGCCCAGCTTAAGCAGGAGA
AAATGGACGATGGCGCCGGTGTGGTATTGCCCCTTCACGTGGGCGTTATGCAACAGCCGGTGGCCAGCTC
GAGTTCCGGCAGCAGTGGCAGTCATGGTGGCAACGGAAACGGTGGCAGCGGCTCCGGCCTCCTGAAACCG
AAGCGGGAGAAGCGATTCACCTGCTGCTACTGCCCGTGGTCTGGAGCGGACAAGTGGGGTCTCAAGCGGC
ACCTCAATACGCATACAAAGCCCTTCGTTTGCCTGCTCTGCGATTACAAGGCGGCGCGTTCCGAGCGCCT
GGCCACCCATGTGCTAAAGGTGCACAACAAGCGGGCCTGCAGCAAGTGCTCTTACTTGGCGGACACGCAG
GAGGAGTACCAGGCTCACATGAGCGATGTGCATCTGCTGAAAATGGACGCCATTAGTCGCAACACCGCTT
CGGTCGCTCAGGATTTTCATAAGGCGGGAGGCGTGCACGAGTTGAAAATACCAGCCAATCATCAACTCCT
GTTTAACAATAAACTGCCTTCGCAATGGACGACACGAGAGGCTGCTGCACTGCTGTACAGCCTGAGCAAC
ATGGGTGGCGGATCCGCCGGCTCCGTTTCCGGATCCCAGCGCCAAAAGTTTGGCATGCGAGCGCGACAAC
ATTCCACCGGCGAGGATGACGAGAATACACCATCGTCTGCATCTTCGTCGAGCTTCTCTGGCGATGAGTT
CAATATGAGCGCCACATCGCCATTGAAGCTGTCGCGTCATGCCATCAAGCTGGAGAAGATGGATGAAATG
GACGCCAAGGATATGGGACCCACCAAGGCGATGATGGCAACGGCATTTCTAGAGGCGGCCAACTACGAGC
AGACGGCCATCGAGCTGCTGGCCAGCAAACGGAAGATCAAGGTCGAGAACGACAACGACGAGGACCAAGA
GAATCAGCAGCATCAGCCCCATCAGCAACATCACAGCCAGCAGCAGCAGCAGCAGCGATTGCAGCTTATT
AAATCGTCTCCCGCGTACAAATTGAACAACAACAATAACAACAATAGCAACAACAACAACTATTACAAGG
ACAAGACATCGCACAGAAATGCCGTTCACCATCATCGCCAGGATGACAAGGAAAACAACAAGACCAAGTC
GCCAGGCACAGCAGCAGTAAGTGTTGCAGCTGCGGCAGCAACATCGCCGCCGAGCATCAGCGGCCCCAGC
AACCAGACTCCATTCCTCACCCAAATGGAGTACCAGAATCTCAATCGCATTGGCACCCAGTTCCAGAACT
ACGTCAAGGACATTATCAACAAGTACTATGCGGCAGAGACGCCACTGATGTTGGCCGCTGCAGCAGCAGC
TTTGCCCACGGCCACGACTACAGGTCAGCAGCAACAGCCAGAGCTGGACATTGAGAACCTGTCGCCGAGC
AAGCGTCGTCGTCTGCTCAGCGAAACGGAGGAGTACATCGAGTATCTGCGGAACAAGGAGGACATAACCC
TGACCATTGCTCCAAAGGTTCAGCCACCAGCGCCGGTGACATCTCTGCTTAAACGGCAGTTGGATCTCAG
CACACCTCGTCGGAGTCCCAAGAAGGCGGCTCCGGCCCACAGCAACAGTGCCTCGAATGCCTCCCGCAAG
TCCCTCAACCAGTTGGCCACCCTATTGCCACTGCTTGCGGATGCGGCCAGTCAGCAAGAGTATCTCGCTG
CACCGCTGGACTTTAGCAAGAAGTCCAGCTCGCGCAAGCAGGCGCAGCCAAAGAAGATCCGCTTGACGCC
CGAGGCGGTGGTCACCTTACTGAGGGACAAGTACCTCAATCGCATGGTACGTCAGCGTTTGGGCTGCCTC
AAGTGCAACCAGTTGCGTAAGAACAGCTCTATCAGCTTCAACTACCACACTCTGGGATCGCTGGCTCTGC
ACAAGTATTGGCGACATGGCCGGCTTGGATCCTCATCAACTAGGAGAGAGAAGCTGCAGGCAGCTCTGCA
GAAGAGGATTAGCCGAGGACAGGCGGACAAATGC
