>Addgene plasmid #39607 | KHBD00504 | addgene partial sequence | sequence record 51633 | M13Rev
AATAATGATTTTATTTTGACTGATAGTGACCTGTTCGTTGCAACAAATTGATAAGCAATGCTTTCTTATA
ATGCCAACTTTGTACAAGAAAGTTGGCAAGCATTTGTCCGCCTGTCCTCGGCTAATCCTCTTCTGCAGAG
CTGCCTGCAGCTTCTCTCTCCTAGTTGATGAGGATCCAAGCCGGCCATGTCGCCAATACTTGTGCAGAGC
CAGCGATCCCAGAGTGTGGTAGTTGAAGCTGATAGAGCTGTTCTTACGCAACTGGTTGCACTTGAGGCAG
CCCAAACGCTGACGTACCATGCGATTGAGGTACTTGTCCCTCAGTAAGGTGACCACCGCCTCGGGCGTCA
AGCGGATCTTCTTTGGCTGCGCCTGCTTGCGCGAGCTGGACTTCTTGCTAAAGTCCAGCGGTGCAGCGAG
ATACTCTTGCTGACTGGCCGCATCCGCAAGCAGTGGCAATAGGGTGGCCAACTGGTTGAGGGACTTGCGG
GAGGCATTCGAGGCACTGTTGCTGTGGGCCGGAGCCGCCTTCTTGGGACTCCGACGAGGTGTGCTGAGAT
CCAACTGCCGTTTAAGCAGAGATGTCACCGGCGCTGGTGGCTGAACCTTTGGAGCAATGGTCAGGGTTAT
GTCCTCCTTGTTCCGCAGATACTCGATGTACTCCTCCGTTTCGCTGAGCAGACGACGACGCTTGCTCGGC
GACAGGTTCTCAATGTCCAGCTCTGGCTGTTGCTGCTGACCTGTAGTCGTGGCCGTGG
